Addgene plasmid #178205: rASAP
Purpose: Ratiometric version of the genetically encoded voltage indicator ASAP2s-I67T-Q397R.
Depositing lab: Stefan Heinemann. Publication: Monitoring of compound resting membrane potentials of cell cultures with ratiometric genetically encoded voltage indicators. Ruhl P, Langner JM, Reidel J, Schonherr R, Hoshi T, Heinemann SH. Commun Biol. 2021 Oct 7;4(1):1164. doi: 10.1038/s42003-021-02675-0. PubMed 34620975.
Backbone
  Vector backbone: pCDNA3.1(+)
  Vector type: Mammalian Expression
  Selectable markers: Neomycin (select with G418)
Growth in bacteria
  Bacterial resistance: Ampicillin, 100 μg/mL
  Growth temperature: 37°C
  Growth strain: DH5alpha
  Copy number: Unknown
Gene/Insert
  Gene/Insert name: rASAP
  Species: G. gallus (chicken); E. quadricolor
  Insert size (bp): 1992
Terms and licenses: Academic/Nonprofit Terms; Industry Terms: Not Available to Industry
How to cite: rASAP was a gift from Stefan Heinemann (Addgene plasmid # 178205 ; http://n2t.net/addgene:178205 ; RRID:Addgene_178205)
