[The description below was written by a language model from this plasmid's Addgene catalogue record and pLannotate feature annotations shown in this document.]
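Description:
rASAP is a mammalian expression plasmid built on the pcDNA3.1(+) backbone that encodes a ratiometric version of the genetically encoded voltage indicator ASAP2s carrying the I67T and Q397R substitutions. The sequenced plasmid is about 7.3 kb and is propagated in E. coli through a high-copy ColE1/pUC-type origin with ampicillin selection (AmpR under its own bla promoter). An f1 origin is also present. For mammalian cells, a neomycin phosphotransferase gene driven by the SV40 early promoter and terminated by the SV40 poly(A) signal allows G418 selection of stable lines.

The roughly 2 kb insert sits downstream of the CMV immediate-early enhancer and promoter and is followed by the bovine growth hormone polyadenylation signal. A T7 promoter lies just upstream of the coding region, as is standard for this backbone. The feature table identifies an mKate2 red fluorescent protein coding sequence (from Entacmaea quadricolor) at the start of the insert, followed after an unannotated stretch by a GFP-type sequence annotated as cEGFP. The unannotated flanking regions presumably correspond to the chicken-derived voltage-sensing portion of ASAP, consistent with the listed G. gallus origin, although the annotation does not label them. On this reading, the green fluorophore provides the voltage-dependent signal, while the fused mKate2 would serve as a reference for normalising it, giving a red/green ratio that is less dependent on expression level. According to the associated publication title, the construct is used to monitor resting membrane potentials of cell cultures. Short annotated fragments such as the HIV-1 LTR, ble and lacI hits are likely backbone remnants or spurious matches rather than functional elements.
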