Features (pLannotate 1.2.2; 21 found; start..end, strand, type, name):
     28..80      -  misc_feature   bom (fragment): basis of mobility region from pBR322
    235..614     +  enhancer       CMV enhancer: human cytomegalovirus immediate early enhancer
    615..818     +  promoter       CMV promoter: human cytomegalovirus (CMV) immediate early promoter
    814..847     +  LTR            5' LTR (truncated) (fragment): truncated 5' long terminal repeat (LTR) from HIV-1
    863..881     +  promoter       T7 promoter: promoter for bacteriophage T7 RNA polymerase
    907..1602    +  CDS            mKate2: mKate2 is a basic (constitutively fluorescent) red fluorescent protein published in 2009, derived from Entacmaea quadricolor. It is reported to be a rapidly-maturing monomer with moderate acid sensitivity.
   2065..2781    +  CDS            cEGFP: cEGFP is a basic (constitutively fluorescent) green fluorescent protein published in 2008, derived from Aequorea victoria.
   2943..3167    +  polyA_signal   bGH poly(A) signal: bovine growth hormone polyadenylation signal
   3171..3192    +  promoter       SV40 promoter (fragment): SV40 enhancer and early promoter
   3213..3641    +  rep_origin     f1 ori (sequence partly withheld): f1 bacteriophage origin of replication; arrow indicates direction of (+) strand synthesis
   3655..3984    +  promoter       SV40 promoter: SV40 enhancer and early promoter
   4051..4842    +  CDS            neo: KKA2_KLEPN - Also known as kan, nptII. Experimental evidence at protein level: Swiss-Prot protein existence level 1. Resistance to kanamycin, neomycin, paromomycin, ribostamycin, butirosin and gentamicin B. From Klebsiella pneumoniae.
   4866..5024    +  CDS            ble (fragment): BLE_KLEPN - Experimental evidence at protein level: Swiss-Prot protein existence level 1. Binding protein with a strong affinity to the bleomycin family of antibiotics. Binds to CL990; an antimitotic-antibiotic compound. From Klebsiella pneumoniae.
   5019..5140    +  polyA_signal   SV40 poly(A) signal: SV40 polyadenylation signal
   5213..5229    -  protein_bind   lac operator: The lac repressor binds to the lac operator to inhibit transcription in E. coli. This inhibition can be relieved by adding lactose or isopropyl-β-D-thiogalactopyranoside (IPTG). lac repressor encoded by lacI
   5237..5267    -  promoter       lac promoter: promoter for the E. coli lac operon
   5282..5303    -  protein_bind   CAP binding site: CAP binding activates transcription in the presence of cAMP. E. coli catabolite activator protein
   5316..5408    -  CDS            lacI (fragment): lac repressor; lacI; The lac repressor binds to the lac operator to inhibit transcription in E. coli. This inhibition can be relieved by adding lactose or isopropyl-β-D-thiogalactopyranoside (IPTG).
   5591..6179    -  rep_origin     ori: high-copy-number ColE1/pMB1/pBR322/pUC origin of replication
   6350..7210    -  CDS            AmpR: β-lactamase; bla; confers resistance to ampicillin, carbenicillin, and related antibiotics
   7211..7315    -  promoter       AmpR promoter: bla
>Addgene plasmid #178205 | rASAP | addgene full sequence | sequence record 353455 | Addgene NGS Result
GACGGATCGGGAGATCTCCCGATCCCCTATGGTGCACTCTCAGTACAATCTGCTCTGATGCCGCATAGTT
AAGCCAGTATCTGCTCCCTGCTTGTGTGTTGGAGGTCGCTGAGTAGTGCGCGAGCAAAATTTAAGCTACA
ACAAGGCAAGGCTTGACCGACAATTGCATGAAGAATCTGCTTAGGGTTAGGCGTTTTGCGCTGCTTCGCG
ATGTACGGGCCAGATATACGCGTTGACATTGATTATTGACTAGTTATTAATAGTAATCAATTACGGGGTC
ATTAGTTCATAGCCCATATATGGAGTTCCGCGTTACATAACTTACGGTAAATGGCCCGCCTGGCTGACCG
CCCAACGACCCCCGCCCATTGACGTCAATAATGACGTATGTTCCCATAGTAACGCCAATAGGGACTTTCC
ATTGACGTCAATGGGTGGAGTATTTACGGTAAACTGCCCACTTGGCAGTACATCAAGTGTATCATATGCC
AAGTACGCCCCCTATTGACGTCAATGACGGTAAATGGCCCGCCTGGCATTATGCCCAGTACATGACCTTA
TGGGACTTTCCTACTTGGCAGTACATCTACGTATTAGTCATCGCTATTACCATGGTGATGCGGTTTTGGC
AGTACATCAATGGGCGTGGATAGCGGTTTGACTCACGGGGATTTCCAAGTCTCCACCCCATTGACGTCAA
TGGGAGTTTGTTTTGGCACCAAAATCAACGGGACTTTCCAAAATGTCGTAACAACTCCGCCCCATTGACG
CAAATGGGCGGTAGGCGTGTACGGTGGGAGGTCTATATAAGCAGAGCTCTCTGGCTAACTAGAGAACCCA
CTGCTTACTGGCTTATCGAAATTAATACGACTCACTATAGGGAGACCCAAGCTGGCTAGCATGCACATGG
TCAGCGAGCTGATCAAGGAAAACATGCACATGAAACTGTACATGGAGGGGACTGTGAACAATCACCATTT
CAAATGCACCTCCGAGGGCGAAGGGAAGCCCTACGAGGGCACACAGACTATGAGGATCAAGGCAGTGGAG
GGAGGACCACTGCCATTCGCCTTTGACATTCTGGCTACCTCATTCATGTACGGCAGCAAAACCTTCATCA
ATCACACTCAGGGGATTCCCGACTTCTTTAAGCAGTCTTTCCCTGAAGGCTTTACTTGGGAGCGAGTGAC
CACATACGAGGATGGAGGCGTCCTGACCGCCACACAGGACACAAGTCTGCAGGATGGCTGTCTGATCTAT
AACGTGAAGATTCGCGGGGTCAACTTTCCCAGTAATGGACCTGTGATGCAGAAGAAAACCCTGGGATGGG
AGGCTTCAACTGAAACCCTGTACCCAGCAGACGGAGGACTGGAGGGACGAGCAGATATGGCTCTGAAACT
GGTGGGCGGGGGACACCTGATCTGCAACCTGAAGACTACCTATCGGTCCAAGAAACCTGCTAAGAATCTG
AAAATGCCAGGCGTGTACTATGTGGACCGGAGACTGGAGAGAATTAAGGAAGCAGATAAAGAGACCTACG
TGGAGCAGCACGAAGTGGCTGTCGCACGATATTGTGACCTGCCTTCTAAACTGGGCCATCGGGAATTCAT
GGAGACGACTGTGAGGTATGAACAGGGGTCAGAGCTCACTAAAACTTCGAGCTCTCCAACAGCAGATGAG
CCCACGATAAAGATTGATGATGGTCGTGATGAGGGTAATGAACAAGACAGCTGTTCCAATACCATTAGGA
GAAAAATTTCCCCGTTTGTGATGTCATTTGGATTCAGAGTATTTGGAGTTGTGCTTACTATTGTAGACAT
CATAGTGGTGATTGTGGATCTGGCCATCAGTGAGAAGAAAAGAGGCATTAGAGAGATTCTTGAAGGTGTT
TCCCTGGCTATAGCACTCTTCTTCCTTGTTGATGTTCTCATGAGAGTGTTTGTTGAAGGCTTCAAGAACT
ATTTCCGGTCCAAACTGAATACTTTGGATGCAGTCATAGTAGTGGGCACTCTGCTAATTAATATGACCTA
CTCCTTCTCTGACCTTGCTGCCTTTAACAGCCATAACGTGTATATTACCGCGGATAAACAGAAAAACGGC
ATTAAAGCGAACTTTACCGTGCGCCATAACGTGGAAGATGGCAGCGTGCAGCTGGCGGATCATTATCAGC
AGAACACCCCGATTGGCGATGGCCCGGTGCTGCTGCCGGATAACCATTATCTGAGCACCCAGACCGTGCT
GAGCAAAGATCCGAACGAAAAACGCGATCACATGGTGCTGCTGGAATTTGTGACCGCAGCGGGCATTACA
CACGGCATGGATGAACTGTATGGCGGCACCGGCGGCAGCGCGAGCCAGGGCGAAGAACTGTTTACCGGCG
TGGTGCCGATTCTGGTGGAACTGGATGGCGATGTGAACGGCCATAAATTTAGCGTGCGCGGCGAAGGCGA
AGGCGATGCGACCATTGGCAAACTGACCCTGAAATTTATTTGCACCACCGGCAAACTACCGGTGCCGTGG
CCGACCCTGGTGACCACCTTAACCTATGGCGTGCAGTGCTTTAGCCGCTATCCGGATCATATGAAACGCC
ATGATTTTTTTAAAAGCGCGATGCCGGAAGGCTATGTGCAGGAACGCACCATTAGCTTTAAAGATGATGG
CAAATATAAAACCCGCGCGGTGGTGAAATTTGAAGGCGATACCCTGGTGAACCGCATTGAACTGAAAGGC
ACCGATTTTAAAGAAGATGGCAACATTCTGGGGCATAAACTGGAATATAACACAGATCAGATGCCGCGGA
TGGTTACTCTTCTTCGAGTTCTGAGAATTGTTATCTTAATAAGAATATTTCAGCTGGCTTCACAGAAGAA
ACAACTTGAAGTGGTAACCTAAGCGGCCGCTCGAGTCTAGAGGGCCCGTTTAAACCCGCTGATCAGCCTC
GACTGTGCCTTCTAGTTGCCAGCCATCTGTTGTTTGCCCCTCCCCCGTGCCTTCCTTGACCCTGGAAGGT
GCCACTCCCACTGTCCTTTCCTAATAAAATGAGGAAATTGCATCGCATTGTCTGAGTAGGTGTCATTCTA
TTCTGGGGGGTGGGGTGGGGCAGGACAGCAAGGGGGAGGATTGGGAAGACAATAGCAGGCATGCTGGGGA
TGCGGTGGGCTCTATGGCTTCTGAGGCGGAAAGAACCAGCTGGGGCTCTAGGGGGTATCCCC
[124 nt withheld, positions 3213-3336]
C
[91 nt withheld, positions 3338-3428]
A
[49 nt withheld, positions 3430-3478]
CCTTTGACGTTGGAGTCCACGTTCTTT
[37 nt withheld, positions 3506-3542]
ACCCTATCTCGGTCTATTCTTTTGATTTATAAGGGATTTTGCCGATTTCGGCCTATTGGTTAAAAAATGA
GCTGATTTAACAAAAATTTAACGCGAATTAATTCTGTGGAATGTGTGTCAGTTAGGGTGTGGAAAGTCCC
CAGGCTCCCCAGCAGGCAGAAGTATGCAAAGCATGCATCTCAATTAGTCAGCAACCAGGTGTGGAAAGTC
CCCAGGCTCCCCAGCAGGCAGAAGTATGCAAAGCATGCATCTCAATTAGTCAGCAACCATAGTCCCGCCC
CTAACTCCGCCCATCCCGCCCCTAACTCCGCCCAGTTCCGCCCATTCTCCGCCCCATGGCTGACTAATTT
TTTTTATTTATGCAGAGGCCGAGGCCGCCTCTGCCTCTGAGCTATTCCAGAAGTAGTGAGGAGGCTTTTT
TGGAGGCCTAGGCTTTTGCAAAAAGCTCCCGGGAGCTTGTATATCCATTTTCGGATCTGATCAAGAGACA
GGATGAGGATCGTTTCGCATGATTGAACAAGATGGATTGCACGCAGGTTCTCCGGCCGCTTGGGTGGAGA
GGCTATTCGGCTATGACTGGGCACAACAGACAATCGGCTGCTCTGATGCCGCCGTGTTCCGGCTGTCAGC
GCAGGGGCGCCCGGTTCTTTTTGTCAAGACCGACCTGTCCGGTGCCCTGAATGAACTGCAGGACGAGGCA
GCGCGGCTATCGTGGCTGGCCACGACGGGCGTTCCTTGCGCAGCTGTGCTCGACGTTGTCACTGAAGCGG
GAAGGGACTGGCTGCTATTGGGCGAAGTGCCGGGGCAGGATCTCCTGTCATCTCACCTTGCTCCTGCCGA
GAAAGTATCCATCATGGCTGATGCAATGCGGCGGCTGCATACGCTTGATCCGGCTACCTGCCCATTCGAC
CACCAAGCGAAACATCGCATCGAGCGAGCACGTACTCGGATGGAAGCCGGTCTTGTCGATCAGGATGATC
TGGACGAAGAGCATCAGGGGCTCGCGCCAGCCGAACTGTTCGCCAGGCTCAAGGCGCGCATGCCCGACGG
CGAGGATCTCGTCGTGACCCATGGCGATGCCTGCTTGCCGAATATCATGGTGGAAAATGGCCGCTTTTCT
GGATTCATCGACTGTGGCCGGCTGGGTGTGGCGGACCGCTATCAGGACATAGCGTTGGCTACCCGTGATA
TTGCTGAAGAGCTTGGCGGCGAATGGGCTGACCGCTTCCTCGTGCTTTACGGTATCGCCGCTCCCGATTC
GCAGCGCATCGCCTTCTATCGCCTTCTTGACGAGTTCTTCTGAGCGGGACTCTGGGGTTCGAAATGACCG
ACCAAGCGACGCCCAACCTGCCATCACGAGATTTCGATTCCACCGCCGCCTTCTATGAAAGGTTGGGCTT
CGGAATCGTTTTCCGGGACGCCGGCTGGATGATCCTCCAGCGCGGGGATCTCATGCTGGAGTTCTTCGCC
CACCCCAACTTGTTTATTGCAGCTTATAATGGTTACAAATAAAGCAATAGCATCACAAATTTCACAAATA
AAGCATTTTTTTCACTGCATTCTAGTTGTGGTTTGTCCAAACTCATCAATGTATCTTATCATGTCTGTAT
ACCGTCGACCTCTAGCTAGAGCTTGGCGTAATCATGGTCATAGCTGTTTCCTGTGTGAAATTGTTATCCG
CTCACAATTCCACACAACATACGAGCCGGAAGCATAAAGTGTAAAGCCTGGGGTGCCTAATGAGTGAGCT
AACTCACATTAATTGCGTTGCGCTCACTGCCCGCTTTCCAGTCGGGAAACCTGTCGTGCCAGCTGCATTA
ATGAATCGGCCAACGCGCGGGGAGAGGCGGTTTGCGTATTGGGCGCTCTTCCGCTTCCTCGCTCACTGAC
TCGCTGCGCTCGGTCGTTCGGCTGCGGCGAGCGGTATCAGCTCACTCAAAGGCGGTAATACGGTTATCCA
CAGAATCAGGGGATAACGCAGGAAAGAACATGTGAGCAAAAGGCCAGCAAAAGGCCAGGAACCGTAAAAA
GGCCGCGTTGCTGGCGTTTTTCCATAGGCTCCGCCCCCCTGACGAGCATCACAAAAATCGACGCTCAAGT
CAGAGGTGGCGAAACCCGACAGGACTATAAAGATACCAGGCGTTTCCCCCTGGAAGCTCCCTCGTGCGCT
CTCCTGTTCCGACCCTGCCGCTTACCGGATACCTGTCCGCCTTTCTCCCTTCGGGAAGCGTGGCGCTTTC
TCATAGCTCACGCTGTAGGTATCTCAGTTCGGTGTAGGTCGTTCGCTCCAAGCTGGGCTGTGTGCACGAA
CCCCCCGTTCAGCCCGACCGCTGCGCCTTATCCGGTAACTATCGTCTTGAGTCCAACCCGGTAAGACACG
ACTTATCGCCACTGGCAGCAGCCACTGGTAACAGGATTAGCAGAGCGAGGTATGTAGGCGGTGCTACAGA
GTTCTTGAAGTGGTGGCCTAACTACGGCTACACTAGAAGAACAGTATTTGGTATCTGCGCTCTGCTGAAG
CCAGTTACCTTCGGAAAAAGAGTTGGTAGCTCTTGATCCGGCAAACAAACCACCGCTGGTAGCGGTGGTT
TTTTTGTTTGCAAGCAGCAGATTACGCGCAGAAAAAAAGGATCTCAAGAAGATCCTTTGATCTTTTCTAC
GGGGTCTGACGCTCAGTGGAACGAAAACTCACGTTAAGGGATTTTGGTCATGAGATTATCAAAAAGGATC
TTCACCTAGATCCTTTTAAATTAAAAATGAAGTTTTAAATCAATCTAAAGTATATATGAGTAAACTTGGT
CTGACAGTTACCAATGCTTAATCAGTGAGGCACCTATCTCAGCGATCTGTCTATTTCGTTCATCCATAGT
TGCCTGACTCCCCGTCGTGTAGATAACTACGATACGGGAGGGCTTACCATCTGGCCCCAGTGCTGCAATG
ATACCGCGAGACCCACGCTCACCGGCTCCAGATTTATCAGCAATAAACCAGCCAGCCGGAAGGGCCGAGC
GCAGAAGTGGTCCTGCAACTTTATCCGCCTCCATCCAGTCTATTAATTGTTGCCGGGAAGCTAGAGTAAG
TAGTTCGCCAGTTAATAGTTTGCGCAACGTTGTTGCCATTGCTACAGGCATCGTGGTGTCACGCTCGTCG
TTTGGTATGGCTTCATTCAGCTCCGGTTCCCAACGATCAAGGCGAGTTACATGATCCCCCATGTTGTGCA
AAAAAGCGGTTAGCTCCTTCGGTCCTCCGATCGTTGTCAGAAGTAAGTTGGCCGCAGTGTTATCACTCAT
GGTTATGGCAGCACTGCATAATTCTCTTACTGTCATGCCATCCGTAAGATGCTTTTCTGTGACTGGTGAG
TACTCAACCAAGTCATTCTGAGAATAGTGTATGCGGCGACCGAGTTGCTCTTGCCCGGCGTCAATACGGG
ATAATACCGCGCCACATAGCAGAACTTTAAAAGTGCTCATCATTGGAAAACGTTCTTCGGGGCGAAAACT
CTCAAGGATCTTACCGCTGTTGAGATCCAGTTCGATGTAACCCACTCGTGCACCCAACTGATCTTCAGCA
TCTTTTACTTTCACCAGCGTTTCTGGGTGAGCAAAAACAGGAAGGCAAAATGCCGCAAAAAAGGGAATAA
GGGCGACACGGAAATGTTGAATACTCATACTCTTCCTTTTTCAATATTATTGAAGCATTTATCAGGGTTA
TTGTCTCATGAGCGGATACATATTTGAATGTATTTAGAAAAATAAACAAATAGGGGTTCCGCGCACATTT
CCCCGAAAAGTGCCACCTGACGTC
