>Addgene plasmid #178205 | rASAP | depositor partial sequence | sequence record 345933 | rASAP
ATGCACATGGTCAGCGAGCTGATCAAGGAAAACATGCACATGAAACTGTACATGGAGGGGACTGTGAACA
ATCACCATTTCAAATGCACCTCCGAGGGCGAAGGGAAGCCCTACGAGGGCACACAGACTATGAGGATCAA
GGCAGTGGAGGGAGGACCACTGCCATTCGCCTTTGACATTCTGGCTACCTCATTCATGTACGGCAGCAAA
ACCTTCATCAATCACACTCAGGGGATTCCCGACTTCTTTAAGCAGTCTTTCCCTGAAGGCTTTACTTGGG
AGCGAGTGACCACATACGAGGATGGAGGCGTCCTGACCGCCACACAGGACACAAGTCTGCAGGATGGCTG
TCTGATCTATAACGTGAAGATTCGCGGGGTCAACTTTCCCAGTAATGGACCTGTGATGCAGAAGAAAACC
CTGGGATGGGAGGCTTCAACTGAAACCCTGTACCCAGCAGACGGAGGACTGGAGGGACGAGCAGATATGG
CTCTGAAACTGGTGGGCGGGGGACACCTGATCTGCAACCTGAAGACTACCTATCGGTCCAAGAAACCTGC
TAAGAATCTGAAAATGCCAGGCGTGTACTATGTGGACCGGAGACTGGAGAGAATTAAGGAAGCAGATAAA
GAGACCTACGTGGAGCAGCACGAAGTGGCTGTCGCACGATATTGTGACCTGCCTTCTAAACTGGGCCATC
GGGAATTCATGGAGACGACTGTGAGGTATGAACAGGGGTCAGAGCTCACTAAAACTTCGAGCTCTCCAAC
AGCAGATGAGCCCACGATAAAGATTGATGATGGTCGTGATGAGGGTAATGAACAAGACAGCTGTTCCAAT
ACCATTAGGAGAAAAATTTCCCCGTTTGTGATGTCATTTGGATTCAGAGTATTTGGAGTTGTGCTTACTA
TTGTAGACATCATAGTGGTGATTGTGGATCTGGCCATCAGTGAGAAGAAAAGAGGCATTAGAGAGATTCT
TGAAGGTGTTTCCCTGGCTATAGCACTCTTCTTCCTTGTTGATGTTCTCATGAGAGTGTTTGTTGAAGGC
TTCAAGAACTATTTCCGGTCCAAACTGAATACTTTGGATGCAGTCATAGTAGTGGGCACTCTGCTAATTA
ATATGACCTACTCCTTCTCTGACCTTGCTGCCTTTAACAGCCATAACGTGTATATTACCGCGGATAAACA
GAAAAACGGCATTAAAGCGAACTTTACCGTGCGCCATAACGTGGAAGATGGCAGCGTGCAGCTGGCGGAT
CATTATCAGCAGAACACCCCGATTGGCGATGGCCCGGTGCTGCTGCCGGATAACCATTATCTGAGCACCC
AGACCGTGCTGAGCAAAGATCCGAACGAAAAACGCGATCACATGGTGCTGCTGGAATTTGTGACCGCAGC
GGGCATTACACACGGCATGGATGAACTGTATGGCGGCACCGGCGGCAGCGCGAGCCAGGGCGAAGAACTG
TTTACCGGCGTGGTGCCGATTCTGGTGGAACTGGATGGCGATGTGAACGGCCATAAATTTAGCGTGCGCG
GCGAAGGCGAAGGCGATGCGACCATTGGCAAACTGACCCTGAAATTTATTTGCACCACCGGCAAACTACC
GGTGCCGTGGCCGACCCTGGTGACCACCTTAACCTATGGCGTGCAGTGCTTTAGCCGCTATCCGGATCAT
ATGAAACGCCATGATTTTTTTAAAAGCGCGATGCCGGAAGGCTATGTGCAGGAACGCACCATTAGCTTTA
AAGATGATGGCAAATATAAAACCCGCGCGGTGGTGAAATTTGAAGGCGATACCCTGGTGAACCGCATTGA
ACTGAAAGGCACCGATTTTAAAGAAGATGGCAACATTCTGGGGCATAAACTGGAATATAACACAGATCAG
ATGCCGCGGATGGTTACTCTTCTTCGAGTTCTGAGAATTGTTATCTTAATAAGAATATTTCAGCTGGCTT
CACAGAAGAAACAACTTGAAGTGGTAACCTAA
